Addgene plasmid #170181: modRNAc0-Cas9-2A-GFP
Purpose: IVT template plasmid for making modified Cas9GFP RNA
Depositing lab: Xiaojun Lian. Depositing organization: Pennsylvania State University. Publication: Robust genome editing via modRNA-based Cas9 or base editor in human pluripotent stem cells. Haideri T, Howells A, Jiang Y, Yang J, Bao X, Lian XL. Cell Rep Methods. 2022 Sep 7;2(9):100290. doi: 10.1016/j.crmeth.2022.100290. eCollection 2022 Sep 19. PubMed 36160051.
Backbone
  Vector backbone: modRNA cap0 plasmid
  Vector type: IVT template plasmid
Growth in bacteria
  Bacterial resistance: Ampicillin, 100 μg/mL
  Growth temperature: 37°C
  Growth strain: NEB Stable
  Copy number: High Copy
Gene/Insert
  Gene/Insert name: Cas9-2A-GFP
  Species: Synthetic
  Promoter: T7 promoter
  Cloning method: Gateway Cloning
  Sequencing primers: 5′ T7 promoter primer; 3′ tatttaggtgacactatag
Terms and licenses: Academic/Nonprofit Terms; Industry Terms: Not Available to Industry
Depositor comments: Please visit https://www.biorxiv.org/content/10.1101/2022.05.24.493220v1 for bioRxiv preprint.
How to cite: modRNAc0-Cas9-2A-GFP was a gift from Xiaojun Lian (Addgene plasmid # 170181 ; http://n2t.net/addgene:170181 ; RRID:Addgene_170181)
