[The description below was written by a language model from this plasmid's Addgene catalogue record and pLannotate feature annotations shown in this document.]
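Description:
modRNAc0-Cas9-2A-GFP is an 8,060-nt bacterial plasmid that serves as a template for in vitro transcription (IVT), built on a backbone the depositor calls the "modRNA cap0 plasmid". It is not itself an expression vector for mammalian cells. Its role is to supply DNA from which modified mRNA (modRNA) encoding Cas9 and GFP is synthesised by T7 RNA polymerase. The plasmid is maintained in E. coli through a high-copy ColE1/pUC-type origin and selected with ampicillin via the AmpR (β-lactamase) gene and its own promoter. The backbone also carries an f1 phage origin and leftover cloning-vector elements: lac promoter and operator, a CAP binding site, and fragments of lacI, lacZα and the pBR322 bom region. None of these has a stated role in the construct's function.

The payload begins with a T7 promoter at the start of the sequence, followed by the Streptococcus pyogenes Cas9 coding sequence and then mammalian codon-optimised EGFP. According to the insert name, the two are linked by a 2A self-cleaving peptide, although the 2A itself was not annotated; it presumably lies in the short gap between the two coding sequences. This arrangement lets a single transcript yield separate Cas9 and GFP proteins, so that fluorescence marks cells that received and translated the RNA. A fragment of the human β-globin polyadenylation region lies just downstream of EGFP, and an SP6 promoter faces back toward the insert from the 3′ side. The insert was introduced by Gateway cloning. The associated work concerns modRNA-based genome editing in human pluripotent stem cells; the record does not describe guide RNA elements on this plasmid.
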