Features (pLannotate 1.2.2; 15 found; start..end, strand, type, name):
      1..19      +  promoter       T7 promoter: promoter for bacteriophage T7 RNA polymerase
    110..4213    +  CDS            cas9: CAS9_STRP1 - Also known as csn1 From Streptococcus pyogenes serotype M1.
   4316..5035    +  CDS            EGFP: the original enhanced GFP (Yang et al., 1996) mammalian codon-optimized
   5044..5175    +  polyA_signal   β-globin poly(A) (fragment): human β-globin polyadenylation signal
   5202..5220    -  promoter       SP6 promoter: promoter for bacteriophage SP6 RNA polymerase
   5262..5278    -  protein_bind   lac operator: The lac repressor binds to the lac operator to inhibit transcription in E. coli. This inhibition can be relieved by adding lactose or isopropyl-β-D-thiogalactopyranoside (IPTG). lac repressor encoded by lacI
   5286..5316    -  promoter       lac promoter: promoter for the E. coli lac operon
   5331..5352    -  protein_bind   CAP binding site: CAP binding activates transcription in the presence of cAMP. E. coli catabolite activator protein
   5365..5457    -  CDS            lacI (fragment): lac repressor; lacI; The lac repressor binds to the lac operator to inhibit transcription in E. coli. This inhibition can be relieved by adding lactose or isopropyl-β-D-thiogalactopyranoside (IPTG).
   5640..6228    -  rep_origin     ori: high-copy-number ColE1/pMB1/pBR322/pUC origin of replication
   6399..7259    -  CDS            AmpR: β-lactamase; bla; confers resistance to ampicillin, carbenicillin, and related antibiotics
   7260..7364    -  promoter       AmpR promoter: bla
   7391..7441    +  misc_feature   bom (fragment): basis of mobility region from pBR322
   7469..7897    -  rep_origin     f1 ori (sequence partly withheld): f1 bacteriophage origin of replication; arrow indicates direction of (+) strand synthesis
   7901..8058    -  CDS            lacZα (fragment): LacZα fragment of β-galactosidase; lacZ fragment
>Addgene plasmid #170181 | modRNAc0-Cas9-2A-GFP | addgene full sequence | sequence record 334933 | Addgene NGS Result
TAATACGACTCACTATAGGGCGAATTGGGCCCGACGTCACATTTGCTTCTGACACAACTGTGTTCACTAG
CAACCTCAAACAGACACCGGATCCATGGCATGCGAATTCATGGACAAGAAGTACTCCATTGGGCTCGATA
TCGGCACAAACAGCGTCGGCTGGGCCGTCATTACGGACGAGTACAAGGTGCCGAGCAAAAAATTCAAAGT
TCTGGGCAATACCGATCGCCACAGCATAAAGAAGAACCTCATTGGCGCCCTCCTGTTCGACTCCGGGGAG
ACGGCCGAAGCCACGCGGCTCAAAAGAACAGCACGGCGCAGATATACCCGCAGAAAGAATCGGATCTGCT
ACCTGCAGGAGATCTTTAGTAATGAGATGGCTAAGGTGGATGACTCTTTCTTCCATAGGCTGGAGGAGTC
CTTTTTGGTGGAGGAGGATAAAAAGCACGAGCGCCACCCAATCTTTGGCAATATCGTGGACGAGGTGGCG
TACCATGAAAAGTACCCAACCATATATCATCTGAGGAAGAAGCTTGTAGACAGTACTGATAAGGCTGACT
TGCGGTTGATCTATCTCGCGCTGGCGCATATGATCAAATTTCGGGGACACTTCCTCATCGAGGGGGACCT
GAACCCAGACAACAGCGATGTCGACAAACTCTTTATCCAACTGGTTCAGACTTACAATCAGCTTTTCGAA
GAGAACCCGATCAACGCATCCGGAGTTGACGCCAAAGCAATCCTGAGCGCTAGGCTGTCCAAATCCCGGC
GGCTCGAAAACCTCATCGCACAGCTCCCTGGGGAGAAGAAGAACGGCCTGTTTGGTAATCTTATCGCCCT
GTCACTCGGGCTGACCCCCAACTTTAAATCTAACTTCGACCTGGCCGAAGATGCCAAGCTTCAACTGAGC
AAAGACACCTACGATGATGATCTCGACAATCTGCTGGCCCAGATCGGCGACCAGTACGCAGACCTTTTTT
TGGCGGCAAAGAACCTGTCAGACGCCATTCTGCTGAGTGATATTCTGCGAGTGAACACGGAGATCACCAA
AGCTCCGCTGAGCGCTAGTATGATCAAGCGCTATGATGAGCACCACCAAGACTTGACTTTGCTGAAGGCC
CTTGTCAGACAGCAACTGCCTGAGAAGTACAAGGAAATTTTCTTCGATCAGTCTAAAAATGGCTACGCCG
GATACATTGACGGCGGAGCAAGCCAGGAGGAATTTTACAAATTTATTAAGCCCATCTTGGAAAAAATGGA
CGGCACCGAGGAGCTGCTGGTAAAGCTTAACAGAGAAGATCTGTTGCGCAAACAGCGCACTTTCGACAAT
GGAAGCATCCCCCACCAGATTCACCTGGGCGAACTGCACGCTATCCTCAGGCGGCAAGAGGATTTCTACC
CCTTTTTGAAAGATAACAGGGAAAAGATTGAGAAAATCCTCACATTTCGGATACCCTACTATGTAGGCCC
CCTCGCCCGGGGAAATTCCAGATTCGCGTGGATGACTCGCAAATCAGAAGAGACCATCACTCCCTGGAAC
TTCGAGGAAGTCGTGGATAAGGGGGCCTCTGCCCAGTCCTTCATCGAAAGGATGACTAACTTTGATAAAA
ATCTGCCTAACGAAAAGGTGCTTCCTAAACACTCTCTGCTGTACGAGTACTTCACAGTTTATAACGAGCT
CACCAAGGTCAAATACGTCACAGAAGGGATGAGAAAGCCAGCATTCCTGTCTGGAGAGCAGAAGAAAGCT
ATCGTGGACCTCCTCTTCAAGACGAACCGGAAAGTTACCGTGAAACAGCTCAAAGAAGACTATTTCAAAA
AGATTGAATGTTTCGACTCTGTTGAAATCAGCGGAGTGGAGGATCGCTTCAACGCATCCCTGGGAACGTA
TCACGATCTCCTGAAAATCATTAAAGACAAGGACTTCCTGGACAATGAGGAGAACGAGGACATTCTTGAG
GACATTGTCCTCACCCTTACGTTGTTTGAAGATAGGGAGATGATTGAAGAACGCTTGAAAACTTACGCTC
ATCTCTTCGACGACAAAGTCATGAAACAGCTCAAGAGGCGCCGATATACAGGATGGGGGCGGCTGTCAAG
AAAACTGATCAATGGGATCCGAGACAAGCAGAGTGGAAAGACAATCCTGGATTTTCTTAAGTCCGATGGA
TTTGCCAACCGGAACTTCATGCAGTTGATCCATGATGACTCTCTCACCTTTAAGGAGGACATCCAGAAAG
CACAAGTTTCTGGCCAGGGGGACAGTCTTCACGAGCACATCGCTAATCTTGCAGGTAGCCCAGCTATCAA
AAAGGGAATACTGCAGACCGTTAAGGTCGTGGATGAACTCGTCAAAGTAATGGGAAGGCATAAGCCCGAG
AATATCGTTATCGAGATGGCCCGAGAGAACCAAACTACCCAGAAGGGACAGAAGAACAGTAGGGAAAGGA
TGAAGAGGATTGAAGAGGGTATAAAAGAACTGGGGTCCCAAATCCTTAAGGAACACCCAGTTGAAAACAC
CCAGCTTCAGAATGAGAAGCTCTACCTGTACTACCTGCAGAACGGCAGGGACATGTACGTGGATCAGGAA
CTGGACATCAATCGGCTCTCCGACTACGACGTGGATCATATCGTGCCCCAGTCTTTTCTCAAAGATGATT
CTATTGATAATAAAGTGTTGACAAGATCCGATAAAAATAGAGGGAAGAGTGATAACGTCCCCTCAGAAGA
AGTTGTCAAGAAAATGAAAAATTATTGGCGGCAGCTGCTGAACGCCAAACTGATCACACAACGGAAGTTC
GATAATCTGACTAAGGCTGAACGAGGTGGCCTGTCTGAGTTGGATAAAGCCGGCTTCATCAAAAGGCAGC
TTGTTGAGACACGCCAGATCACCAAGCACGTGGCCCAAATTCTCGATTCACGCATGAACACCAAGTACGA
TGAAAATGACAAACTGATTCGAGAGGTGAAAGTTATTACTCTGAAGTCTAAGCTGGTCTCAGATTTCAGA
AAGGACTTTCAGTTTTATAAGGTGAGAGAGATCAACAATTACCACCATGCGCATGATGCCTACCTGAATG
CAGTGGTAGGCACTGCACTTATCAAAAAATATCCCAAGCTTGAATCTGAATTTGTTTACGGAGACTATAA
AGTGTACGATGTTAGGAAAATGATCGCAAAGTCTGAGCAGGAAATAGGCAAGGCCACCGCTAAGTACTTC
TTTTACAGCAATATTATGAATTTTTTCAAGACCGAGATTACACTGGCCAATGGAGAGATTCGGAAGCGAC
CACTTATCGAAACAAACGGAGAAACAGGAGAAATCGTGTGGGACAAGGGTAGGGATTTCGCGACAGTCCG
GAAGGTCCTGTCCATGCCGCAGGTGAACATCGTTAAAAAGACCGAAGTACAGACAGGAGGCTTCTCCAAG
GAAAGTATCCTCCCGAAAAGGAACAGCGACAAGCTGATCGCACGCAAAAAAGATTGGGACCCCAAGAAAT
ACGGCGGATTCGATTCTCCTACAGTCGCTTACAGTGTACTGGTTGTGGCCAAAGTGGAGAAAGGGAAGTC
TAAAAAACTCAAAAGCGTCAAGGAACTGCTGGGCATCACAATCATGGAGCGATCAAGCTTCGAAAAAAAC
CCCATCGACTTTCTCGAGGCGAAAGGATATAAAGAGGTCAAAAAAGACCTCATCATTAAGCTTCCCAAGT
ACTCTCTCTTTGAGCTTGAAAACGGCCGGAAACGAATGCTCGCTAGTGCGGGCGAGCTGCAGAAAGGTAA
CGAGCTGGCACTGCCCTCTAAATACGTTAATTTCTTGTATCTGGCCAGCCACTATGAAAAGCTCAAAGGG
TCTCCCGAAGATAATGAGCAGAAGCAGCTGTTCGTGGAACAACACAAACACTACCTTGATGAGATCATCG
AGCAAATAAGCGAATTCTCCAAAAGAGTGATCCTCGCCGACGCTAACCTCGATAAGGTGCTTTCTGCTTA
CAATAAGCACAGGGATAAGCCCATCAGGGAGCAGGCAGAAAACATTATCCACTTGTTTACTCTGACCAAC
TTGGGCGCGCCTGCAGCCTTCAAGTACTTCGACACCACCATAGACAGAAAGCGGTACACCTCTACAAAGG
AGGTCCTGGACGCCACACTGATTCATCAGTCAATTACGGGGCTCTATGAAACAAGAATCGACCTCTCTCA
GCTCGGTGGAGACAGCAGGGCTGACCCCAAGAAGAAGAGGAAGGTGAGGTCCGGCGGCGGAGAGGGCAGA
GGAAGTCTTCTAACATGCGGTGACGTGGAGGAGAATCCCGGCCCAATGGTGAGCAAGGGCGAGGAGCTGT
TCACCGGGGTGGTGCCCATCCTGGTCGAGCTGGACGGCGACGTAAACGGCCACAAGTTCAGCGTGTCCGG
CGAGGGCGAGGGCGATGCCACCTACGGCAAGCTGACCCTGAAGTTCATCTGCACCACCGGCAAGCTGCCC
GTGCCCTGGCCCACCCTCGTGACCACCCTGACCTACGGCGTGCAGTGCTTCAGCCGCTACCCCGACCACA
TGAAGCAGCACGACTTCTTCAAGTCCGCCATGCCCGAAGGCTACGTCCAGGAGCGCACCATCTTCTTCAA
GGACGACGGCAACTACAAGACCCGCGCCGAGGTGAAGTTCGAGGGCGACACCCTGGTGAACCGCATCGAG
CTGAAGGGCATCGACTTCAAGGAGGACGGCAACATCCTGGGGCACAAGCTGGAGTACAACTACAACAGCC
ACAACGTCTATATCATGGCCGACAAGCAGAAGAACGGCATCAAGGTGAACTTCAAGATCCGCCACAACAT
CGAGGACGGCAGCGTGCAGCTCGCCGACCACTACCAGCAGAACACCCCCATCGGCGACGGCCCCGTGCTG
CTGCCCGACAACCACTACCTGAGCACCCAGTCCGCCCTGAGCAAAGACCCCAACGAGAAGCGCGATCACA
TGGTCCTGCTGGAGTTCGTGACCGCCGCCGGGATCACTCTCGGCATGGACGAGCTGTACAAGTAAACTAG
TGAGCTCGCTTTCTTGCTGTCCAATTTCTATTAAAGGTTCCTTTGTTCCCTAAGTCCAACTACTAAACTG
GGGGATATTATGAAGGGCCTTGAGCATCTGGATTCTGCCTAATAAAAAACATTTATTTTCATTGCGTCGA
CCATATGCATAGCTTGAGTATTCTATAGTGTCACCTAAATAGCTTGGCGTAATCATGGTCATAGCTGTTT
CCTGTGTGAAATTGTTATCCGCTCACAATTCCACACAACATACGAGCCGGAAGCATAAAGTGTAAAGCCT
GGGGTGCCTAATGAGTGAGCTAACTCACATTAATTGCGTTGCGCTCACTGCCCGCTTTCCAGTCGGGAAA
CCTGTCGTGCCAGCTGCATTAATGAATCGGCCAACGCGCGGGGAGAGGCGGTTTGCGTATTGGGCGCTCT
TCCGCTTCCTCGCTCACTGACTCGCTGCGCTCGGTCGTTCGGCTGCGGCGAGCGGTATCAGCTCACTCAA
AGGCGGTAATACGGTTATCCACAGAATCAGGGGATAACGCAGGAAAGAACATGTGAGCAAAAGGCCAGCA
AAAGGCCAGGAACCGTAAAAAGGCCGCGTTGCTGGCGTTTTTCCATAGGCTCCGCCCCCCTGACGAGCAT
CACAAAAATCGACGCTCAAGTCAGAGGTGGCGAAACCCGACAGGACTATAAAGATACCAGGCGTTTCCCC
CTGGAAGCTCCCTCGTGCGCTCTCCTGTTCCGACCCTGCCGCTTACCGGATACCTGTCCGCCTTTCTCCC
TTCGGGAAGCGTGGCGCTTTCTCATAGCTCACGCTGTAGGTATCTCAGTTCGGTGTAGGTCGTTCGCTCC
AAGCTGGGCTGTGTGCACGAACCCCCCGTTCAGCCCGACCGCTGCGCCTTATCCGGTAACTATCGTCTTG
AGTCCAACCCGGTAAGACACGACTTATCGCCACTGGCAGCAGCCACTGGTAACAGGATTAGCAGAGCGAG
GTATGTAGGCGGTGCTACAGAGTTCTTGAAGTGGTGGCCTAACTACGGCTACACTAGAAGAACAGTATTT
GGTATCTGCGCTCTGCTGAAGCCAGTTACCTTCGGAAAAAGAGTTGGTAGCTCTTGATCCGGCAAACAAA
CCACCGCTGGTAGCGGTGGTTTTTTTGTTTGCAAGCAGCAGATTACGCGCAGAAAAAAAGGATCTCAAGA
AGATCCTTTGATCTTTTCTACGGGGTCTGACGCTCAGTGGAACGAAAACTCACGTTAAGGGATTTTGGTC
ATGAGATTATCAAAAAGGATCTTCACCTAGATCCTTTTAAATTAAAAATGAAGTTTTAAATCAATCTAAA
GTATATATGAGTAAACTTGGTCTGACAGTTACCAATGCTTAATCAGTGAGGCACCTATCTCAGCGATCTG
TCTATTTCGTTCATCCATAGTTGCCTGACTCCCCGTCGTGTAGATAACTACGATACGGGAGGGCTTACCA
TCTGGCCCCAGTGCTGCAATGATACCGCGAGACCCACGCTCACCGGCTCCAGATTTATCAGCAATAAACC
AGCCAGCCGGAAGGGCCGAGCGCAGAAGTGGTCCTGCAACTTTATCCGCCTCCATCCAGTCTATTAATTG
TTGCCGGGAAGCTAGAGTAAGTAGTTCGCCAGTTAATAGTTTGCGCAACGTTGTTGCCATTGCTACAGGC
ATCGTGGTGTCACGCTCGTCGTTTGGTATGGCTTCATTCAGCTCCGGTTCCCAACGATCAAGGCGAGTTA
CATGATCCCCCATGTTGTGCAAAAAAGCGGTTAGCTCCTTCGGTCCTCCGATCGTTGTCAGAAGTAAGTT
GGCCGCAGTGTTATCACTCATGGTTATGGCAGCACTGCATAATTCTCTTACTGTCATGCCATCCGTAAGA
TGCTTTTCTGTGACTGGTGAGTACTCAACCAAGTCATTCTGAGAATAGTGTATGCGGCGACCGAGTTGCT
CTTGCCCGGCGTCAATACGGGATAATACCGCGCCACATAGCAGAACTTTAAAAGTGCTCATCATTGGAAA
ACGTTCTTCGGGGCGAAAACTCTCAAGGATCTTACCGCTGTTGAGATCCAGTTCGATGTAACCCACTCGT
GCACCCAACTGATCTTCAGCATCTTTTACTTTCACCAGCGTTTCTGGGTGAGCAAAAACAGGAAGGCAAA
ATGCCGCAAAAAAGGGAATAAGGGCGACACGGAAATGTTGAATACTCATACTCTTCCTTTTTCAATATTA
TTGAAGCATTTATCAGGGTTATTGTCTCATGAGCGGATACATATTTGAATGTATTTAGAAAAATAAACAA
ATAGGGGTTCCGCGCACATTTCCCCGAAAAGTGCCACCTGATGCGGTGTGAAATACCGCACAGATGCGTA
AGGAGAAAATACCGCATCAGGAAATTGTAAGCGTTAATATTTTGTTAAAATTCGCGTTAAATTTTTGTTA
AATCAGCTCATTTTTTAACCAATAGGCCGAAATCGGCAAAATCCCTTATAAATCAAAAGAATAGACCGAG
ATAGGGT
[37 nt withheld, positions 7568-7604]
AAAGAACGTGGACTCCAACGTCAAAGG
[49 nt withheld, positions 7632-7680]
T
[91 nt withheld, positions 7682-7772]
G
[124 nt withheld, positions 7774-7897]
CCATTCGCCATTCAGGCTGCGCAACTGTTGGGAAGGGCGATCGGTGCGGGCCTCTTCGCTATTACGCCAG
CTGGCGAAAGGGGGATGTGCTGCAAGGCGATTAAGTTGGGTAACGCCAGGGTTTTCCCAGTCACGACGTT
GTAAAACGACGGCCAGTGAATTG
